>Addgene plasmid #142887 | TFORF1920 | addgene full sequence | sequence record 391475 | Addgene NGS Result
TTAATGTAGTCTTATGCAATACTCTTGTAGTCTTGCAACATGGTAACGATGAGTTAGCAACATGCCTTAC
AAGGAGAGAAAAAGCACCGTGCATGCCGATTGGTGGAAGTAAGGTGGTACGATCGTGCCTTATTAGGAAG
GCAACAGACGGGTCTGACATGGATTGGACGAACCACTGAATTGCCGCATTGCAGAGATATTGTATTTAAG
TGCCTAGCTCGATACATAAACGGGTCTCTCTGGTTAGACCAGATCTGAGCCTGGGAGCTCTCTGGCTAAC
TAGGGAACCCACTGCTTAAGCCTCAATAAAGCTTGCCTTGAGTGCTTCAAGTAGTGTGTGCCCGTCTGTT
GTGTGACTCTGGTAACTAGAGATCCCTCAGACCCTTTTAGTCAGTGTGGAAAATCTCTAGCAGTGGCGCC
CGAACAGGGACTTGAAAGCGAAAGGGAAACCAGAGGAGCTCTCTCGACGCAGGACTCGGCTTGCTGAAGC
GCGCACGGCAAGAGGCGAGGGGCGGCGACTGGTGAGTACGCCAAAAATTTTGACTAGCGGAGGCTAGAAG
GAGAGAGATGGGTGCGAGAGCGTCAGTATTAAGCGGGGGAGAATTAGATCGCGATGGGAAAAAATTCGGT
TAAGGCCAGGGGGAAAGAAAAAATATAAATTAAAACATATAGTATGGGCAAGCAGGGAGCTAGAACGATT
CGCAGTTAATCCTGGCCTGTTAGAAACATCAGAAGGCTGTAGACAAATACTGGGACAGCTACAACCATCC
CTTCAGACAGGATCAGAAGAACTTAGATCATTATATAATACAGTAGCAACCCTCTATTGTGTGCATCAAA
GGATAGAGATAAAAGACACCAAGGAAGCTTTAGACAAGATAGAGGAAGAGCAAAACAAAAGTAAGACCAC
CGCACAGCAAGCGGCCGCTGATCTTCAGACCTGGAGGAGGAGATATGAGGGACAATTGGAGAAGTGAATT
ATATAAATATAAAGTAGTAAAAATTGAACCATTAGGAGTAGCACCCACCAAGGCAAAGAGAAGAGTGGTG
CAGAGAGAAAAAAGAGCAGTGGGAATAGGAGCTTTGTTCCTTGGGTTCTTGGGAGCAGCAGGAAGCACTA
TGGGCGCAGCGTCAATGACGCTGACGGTACAGGCCAGACAATTATTGTCTGGTATAGTGCAGCAGCAGAA
CAATTTGCTGAGGGCTATTGAGGCGCAACAGCATCTGTTGCAACTCACAGTCTGGGGCATCAAGCAGCTC
CAGGCAAGAATCCTGGCTGTGGAAAGATACCTAAAGGATCAACAGCTCCTGGGGATTTGGGGTTGCTCTG
GAAAACTCATTTGCACCACTGCTGTGCCTTGGAATGCTAGTTGGAGTAATAAATCTCTGGAACAGATTTG
GAATCACACGACCTGGATGGAGTGGGACAGAGAAATTAACAATTACACAAGCTTAATACACTCCTTAATT
GAAGAATCGCAAAACCAGCAAGAAAAGAATGAACAAGAATTATTGGAATTAGATAAATGGGCAAGTTTGT
GGAATTGGTTTAACATAACAAATTGGCTGTGGTATATAAAATTATTCATAATGATAGTAGGAGGCTTGGT
AGGTTTAAGAATAGTTTTTGCTGTACTTTCTATAGTGAATAGAGTTAGGCAGGGATATTCACCATTATCG
TTTCAGACCCACCTCCCAACCCCGAGGGGACCCATGCATTGCATCTCAATTAGTCAGCAACCAGGTGTGG
AAAGTCCCCAGGCTCCCCAGCAGGCAGAAGTATGCAAAGCATGCGTCTCAATTAGTCAGCAACCATAGTC
CCGCCCCTAACTCCGCCCATCCCGCCCCTAACTCCGCCCAGTTCCGCCCATTCTCCGCCCCATGGCTGAC
TAATTTTTTTTATTTATGCAGAGGCCGAGGCCGCCTCGGCCTCTGAGCTATTCCAGAAGTAGTGAGGAGG
CTTTTTTGGAGGCCTAGGCTTTTGCAAAAAGCTTTCTAGAGGTACCACCGGAGCTTACCATGACCGAGTA
CAAGCCCACGGTGCGCCTCGCCACCCGCGACGACGTCCCCAGGGCCGTACGCACCCTCGCCGCCGCGTTC
GCCGACTACCCCGCCACGCGCCACACCGTCGATCCGGACCGCCACATCGAGCGGGTCACCGAGCTGCAAG
AACTCTTCCTCACGCGCGTCGGGCTCGACATCGGCAAGGTGTGGGTCGCGGACGACGGCGCCGCCGTGGC
GGTCTGGACCACGCCGGAGAGCGTCGAAGCGGGGGCGGTGTTCGCCGAGATCGGCCCGCGCATGGCCGAG
TTGAGCGGTTCCCGGCTGGCCGCGCAGCAACAGATGGAAGGCCTCCTGGCGCCGCACCGGCCCAAGGAGC
CCGCGTGGTTCCTGGCCACCGTCGGCGTCTCGCCCGACCACCAGGGCAAGGGTCTGGGCAGCGCCGTCGT
GCTCCCCGGAGTGGAGGCGGCCGAGCGCGCCGGGGTGCCCGCCTTCCTGGAGACCTCCGCGCCCCGCAAC
CTCCCCTTCTACGAGCGGCTCGGCTTCACCGTCACCGCCGACGTCGAGGTGCCCGAAGGACCGCGCACCT
GGTGCATGACCCGCAAGCCCGGTGCCAGTTAACGAATTCTAGATCTTGAGACAAATGGCAGTATTCATCC
ACAATTTTAAAAGAAAAGGGGGGATTGGGGGGTACAGTGCAGGGGAAAGAATAGTAGACATAATAGCAAC
AGACATACAAACTAAAGAATTACAAAAACAAATTACAAAAATTCAAAATTTTCGGGTTTATTACAGGGAC
AGCAGAGATCCACTTTGGCGCCGGCTCGAGGCCTGCAGGTGCAAAGATGGATAAAGTTTTAAACAGAGAG
GAATCTTTGCAGCTAATGGACCTTCTAGGTCTTGAAAGGAGTGGGAATTGGCTCCGGTGCCCGTCAGTGG
GCAGAGCGCACATCGCCCACAGTCCCCGAGAAGTTGGGGGGAGGGGTCGGCAATTGAACCGGTGCCTAGA
GAAGGTGGCGCGGGGTAAACTGGGAAAGTGATGTCGTGTACTGGCTCCGCCTTTTTCCCGAGGGTGGGGG
AGAACCGTATATAAGTGCAGTAGTCGCCGTGAACGTTCTTTTTCGCAACGGGTTTGCCGCCAGAACACAG
GTAAGTGCCGTGTGTGGTTCCCGCGGGCCTGGCCTCTTTACGGGTTATGGCCCTTGCGTGCCTTGAATTA
CTTCCACCTGGCTGCAGTACGTGATTCTTGATCCCGAGCTTCGGGTTGGAAGTGGGTGGGAGAGTTCGAG
GCCTTGCGCTTAAGGAGCCCCTTCGCCTCGTGCTTGAGTTGAGGCCTGGCCTGGGCGCTGGGGCCGCCGC
GTGCGAATCTGGTGGCACCTTCGCGCCTGTCTCGCTGCTTTCGATAAGTCTCTAGCCATTTAAAATTTTT
GATGACCTGCTGCGACGCTTTTTTTCTGGCAAGATAGTCTTGTAAATGCGGGCCAAGATCTGCACACTGG
TATTTCGGTTTTTGGGGCCGCGGGCGGCGACGGGGCCCGTGCGTCCCAGCGCACATGTTCGGCGAGGCGG
GGCCTGCGAGCGCGGCCACCGAGAATCGGACGGGGGTAGTCTCAAGCTGGCCGGCCTGCTCTGGTGCCTG
GCCTCGCGCCGCCGTGTATCGCCCCGCCCTGGGCGGCAAGGCTGGCCCGGTCGGCACCAGTTGCGTGAGC
GGAAAGATGGCCGCTTCCCGGCCCTGCTGCAGGGAGCTCAAAATGGAGGACGCGGCGCTCGGGAGAGCGG
GCGGGTGAGTCACCCACACAAAGGAAAAGGGCCTTTCCGTCCTCAGCCGTCGCTTCATGTGACTCCACGG
AGTACCGGGCGCCGTCCAGGCACCTCGATTAGTTCTCGAGCTTTTGGAGTACGTCGTCTTTAGGTTGGGG
GGAGGGGTTTTATGCGATGGAGTTTCCCCACACTGAGTGGGTGGAGACTGAAGTTAGGCCAGCTTGGCAC
TTGATGTAATTCTCCTTGGAATTTGCCCTTTTTGAGTTTGGATCTTGGTTCATTCTCAAGCCTCAGACAG
TGGTTCAAAGTTTTTTTCTTCCATTTCAGGTGTCGTGAGGCTAGCACCGCCACCATGCGTATCCCCGTAG
ATGCCAGCACGAGCCGCCGCTTCACGCCGCCTTCCACCGCGCTGAGCCCAGGCAAGATGAGCGAGGCGTT
GCCGCTGGGCGCCCCGGACGCCGGCGCTGCCCTGGCCGGCAAGCTGAGGAGCGGCGACCGCAGCATGGTG
GAGGTGCTGGCCGACCACCCGGGCGAGCTGGTGCGCACCGACAGCCCCAACTTCCTCTGCTCCGTGCTGC
CTACGCACTGGCGCTGCAACAAGACCCTGCCCATCGCTTTCAAGGTGGTGGCCCTAGGGGATGTTCCAGA
TGGCACTCTGGTCACTGTGATGGCTGGCAATGATGAAAACTACTCGGCTGAGCTGAGAAATGCTACCGCA
GCCATGAAGAACCAGGTTGCAAGATTTAATGACCTCAGGTTTGTCGGTCGAAGTGGAAGAGGGAAAAGCT
TCACTCTGACCATCACTGTCTTCACAAACCCACCGCAAGTCGCCACCTACCACAGAGCCATCAAAATCAC
AGTGGATGGGCCCCGAGAACCTCGAAGACATCGGCAGAAACTAGATGATCAGACCAAGCCCGGGAGCTTG
TCCTTTTCCGAGCGGCTCAGTGAACTGGAGCAGCTGCGGCGCACAGCCATGAGGGTCAGCCCACACCACC
CAGCCCCCACGCCCAACCCTCGTGCCTCCCTGAACCACTCCACTGCCTTTAACCCTCAGCCTCAGAGTCA
GATGCAGGATACAAGGCAGATCCAACCATCCCCACCGTGGTCCTACGATCAGTCCTACCAATACCTGGGA
TCCATTGCCTCTCCTTCTGTGCACCCAGCAACGCCCATTTCACCTGGACGTGCCAGCGGCATGACAACCC
TCTCTGCAGAACTTTCCAGTCGACTCTCAACGGCACCCGACCTGACAGCGTTCAGCGACCCGCGCCAGTT
CCCCGCGCTGCCCTCCATCTCCGACCCCCGCATGCACTATCCAGGCGCCTTCACCTACTCCCCGACGCCG
GTCACCTCGGGCATCGGCATCGGCATGTCGGCCATGGGCTCGGCCACGCGCTACCACACCTACCTGCCGC
CGCCCTACCCCGGCTCGTCGCAAGCGCAGGGAGGCCCGTTCCAAGCCAGCTCGCCCTCCTACCACCTGTA
CTACGGCGCCTCGGCCGGCTCCTACCAGTTCTCCATGGTGGGCGGCGAGCGCTCGCCGCCGCGCATCCTG
CCGCCCTGCACCAACGCCTCCACCGGCTCCGCGCTGCTCAACCCCAGCCTCCCGAACCAGAGCGACGTGG
TGGAGGCCGAGGGCAGCCACAGCAACTCCCCCACCAACATGGCGCCCTCCGCGCGCCTGGAGGAGGCCGT
GTGGAGGCCCTACTAGTAATGAACTAGTCCGTAACTTGAAAGTATTTCGATTTCTTGGCTTTATATATCT
TGTGGAAAGGACGACTCCCGCGCGAACTTTGTTCTCCGACGCGTTAAGTCGACAATCAACCTCTGGATTA
CAAAATTTGTGAAAGATTGACTGGTATTCTTAACTATGTTGCTCCTTTTACGCTATGTGGATACGCTGCT
TTAATGCCTTTGTATCATGCTATTGCTTCCCGTATGGCTTTCATTTTCTCCTCCTTGTATAAATCCTGGT
TGCTGTCTCTTTATGAGGAGTTGTGGCCCGTTGTCAGGCAACGTGGCGTGGTGTGCACTGTGTTTGCTGA
CGCAACCCCCACTGGTTGGGGCATTGCCACCACCTGTCAGCTCCTTTCCGGGACTTTCGCTTTCCCCCTC
CCTATTGCCACGGCGGAACTCATCGCCGCCTGCCTTGCCCGCTGCTGGACAGGGGCTCGGCTGTTGGGCA
CTGACAATTCCGTGGTGTTGTCGGGGAAATCATCGTCCTTTCCTTGGCTGCTCGCCTGTGTTGCCACCTG
GATTCTGCGCGGGACGTCCTTCTGCTACGTCCCTTCGGCCCTCAATCCAGCGGACCTTCCTTCCCGCGGC
CTGCTGCCGGCTCTGCGGCCTCTTCCGCGTCTTCGCCTTCGCCCTCAGACGAGTCGGATCTCCCTTTGGG
CCGCCTCCCCGCGTCGACTTTAAGACCAATGACTTACAAGGCAGCTGTAGATCTTAGCCACTTTTTAAAA
GAAAAGGGGGGACTGGAAGGGCTAATTCACTCCCAACGAAGACAAGATCTGCTTTTTGCTTGTACTGGGT
CTCTCTGGTTAGACCAGATCTGAGCCTGGGAGCTCTCTGGCTAACTAGGGAACCCACTGCTTAAGCCTCA
ATAAAGCTTGCCTTGAGTGCTTCAAGTAGTGTGTGCCCGTCTGTTGTGTGACTCTGGTAACTAGAGATCC
CTCAGACCCTTTTAGTCAGTGTGGAAAATCTCTAGCAGTACGTATAGTAGTTCATGTCATCTTATTATTC
AGTATTTATAACTTGCAAAGAAATGAATATCAGAGAGTGAGAGGAACTTGTTTATTGCAGCTTATAATGG
TTACAAATAAAGCAATAGCATCACAAATTTCACAAATAAAGCATTTTTTTCACTGCATTCTAGTTGTGGT
TTGTCCAAACTCATCAATGTATCTTATCATGTCTGGCTCTAGCTATCCCGCCCCTAACTCCGCCCATCCC
GCCCCTAACTCCGCCCAGTTCCGCCCATTCTCCGCCCCATGGCTGACTAATTTTTTTTATTTATGCAGAG
GCCGAGGCCGCCTCGGCCTCTGAGCTATTCCAGAAGTAGTGAGGAGGCTTTTTTGGAGGCCTAGGGACGT
ACCCAATTCGCCCTATAGTGAGTCGTATTACGCGCGCTCACTGGCCGTCGTTTTACAACGTCGTGACTGG
GAAAACCCTGGCGTTACCCAACTTAATCGCCTTGCAGCACATCCCCCTTTCGCCAGCTGGCGTAATAGCG
AAGAGGCCCGCACCGATCGCCCTTCCCAACAGTTGCGCAGCCTGAATGGCGAATGGG
[124 nt withheld, positions 7058-7181]
C
[91 nt withheld, positions 7183-7273]
A
[49 nt withheld, positions 7275-7323]
CCTTTGACGTTGGAGTCCACGTTCTTT
[37 nt withheld, positions 7351-7387]
ACCCTATCTCGGTCTATTCTTTTGATTTATAAGGGATTTTGCCGATTTCGGCCTATTGGTTAAAAAATGA
GCTGATTTAACAAAAATTTAACGCGAATTTTAACAAAATATTAACGCTTACAATTTAGGTGGCACTTTTC
GGGGAAATGTGCGCGGAACCCCTATTTGTTTATTTTTCTAAATACATTCAAATATGTATCCGCTCATGAG
ACAATAACCCTGATAAATGCTTCAATAATATTGAAAAAGGAAGAGTATGAGTATTCAACATTTCCGTGTC
GCCCTTATTCCCTTTTTTGCGGCATTTTGCCTTCCTGTTTTTGCTCACCCAGAAACGCTGGTGAAAGTAA
AAGATGCTGAAGATCAGTTGGGTGCACGAGTGGGTTACATCGAACTGGATCTCAACAGCGGTAAGATCCT
TGAGAGTTTTCGCCCCGAAGAACGTTTTCCAATGATGAGCACTTTTAAAGTTCTGCTATGTGGCGCGGTA
TTATCCCGTATTGACGCCGGGCAAGAGCAACTCGGTCGCCGCATACACTATTCTCAGAATGACTTGGTTG
AGTACTCACCAGTCACAGAAAAGCATCTTACGGATGGCATGACAGTAAGAGAATTATGCAGTGCTGCCAT
AACCATGAGTGATAACACTGCGGCCAACTTACTTCTGACAACGATCGGAGGACCGAAGGAGCTAACCGCT
TTTTTGCACAACATGGGGGATCATGTAACTCGCCTTGATCGTTGGGAACCGGAGCTGAATGAAGCCATAC
CAAACGACGAGCGTGACACCACGATGCCTGTAGCAATGGCAACAACGTTGCGCAAACTATTAACTGGCGA
ACTACTTACTCTAGCTTCCCGGCAACAATTAATAGACTGGATGGAGGCGGATAAAGTTGCAGGACCACTT
CTGCGCTCGGCCCTTCCGGCTGGCTGGTTTATTGCTGATAAATCTGGAGCCGGTGAGCGTGGGTCTCGCG
GTATCATTGCAGCACTGGGGCCAGATGGTAAGCCCTCCCGTATCGTAGTTATCTACACGACGGGGAGTCA
GGCAACTATGGATGAACGAAATAGACAGATCGCTGAGATAGGTGCCTCACTGATTAAGCATTGGTAACTG
TCAGACCAAGTTTACTCATATATACTTTAGATTGATTTAAAACTTCATTTTTAATTTAAAAGGATCTAGG
TGAAGATCCTTTTTGATAATCTCATGACCAAAATCCCTTAACGTGAGTTTTCGTTCCACTGAGCGTCAGA
CCCCGTAGAAAAGATCAAAGGATCTTCTTGAGATCCTTTTTTTCTGCGCGTAATCTGCTGCTTGCAAACA
AAAAAACCACCGCTACCAGCGGTGGTTTGTTTGCCGGATCAAGAGCTACCAACTCTTTTTCCGAAGGTAA
CTGGCTTCAGCAGAGCGCAGATACCAAATACTGTTCTTCTAGTGTAGCCGTAGTTAGGCCACCACTTCAA
GAACTCTGTAGCACCGCCTACATACCTCGCTCTGCTAATCCTGTTACCAGTGGCTGCTGCCAGTGGCGAT
AAGTCGTGTCTTACCGGGTTGGACTCAAGACGATAGTTACCGGATAAGGCGCAGCGGTCGGGCTGAACGG
GGGGTTCGTGCACACAGCCCAGCTTGGAGCGAACGACCTACACCGAACTGAGATACCTACAGCGTGAGCT
ATGAGAAAGCGCCACGCTTCCCGAAGGGAGAAAGGCGGACAGGTATCCGGTAAGCGGCAGGGTCGGAACA
GGAGAGCGCACGAGGGAGCTTCCAGGGGGAAACGCCTGGTATCTTTATAGTCCTGTCGGGTTTCGCCACC
TCTGACTTGAGCGTCGATTTTTGTGATGCTCGTCAGGGGGGCGGAGCCTATGGAAAAACGCCAGCAACGC
GGCCTTTTTACGGTTCCTGGCCTTTTGCTGGCCTTTTGCTCACATGTTCTTTCCTGCGTTATCCCCTGAT
TCTGTGGATAACCGTATTACCGCCTTTGAGTGAGCTGATACCGCTCGCCGCAGCCGAACGACCGAGCGCA
GCGAGTCAGTGAGCGAGGAAGCGGAAGAGCGCCCAATACGCAAACCGCCTCTCCCCGCGCGTTGGCCGAT
TCATTAATGCAGCTGGCACGACAGGTTTCCCGACTGGAAAGCGGGCAGTGAGCGCAACGCAATTAATGTG
AGTTAGCTCACTCATTAGGCACCCCAGGCTTTACACTTTATGCTTCCGGCTCGTATGTTGTGTGGAATTG
TGAGCGGATAACAATTTCACACAGGAAACAGCTATGACCATGATTACGCCAAGCGCGCAATTAACCCTCA
CTAAAGGGAACAAAAGCTGGAGCTGCAAGC
Features (pLannotate 1.2.2; 31 found; start..end, strand, type, name):
      5..231     +  promoter       RSV promoter: Rous sarcoma virus enhancer/promoter
    232..412     +  LTR            5' LTR (truncated): truncated 5' long terminal repeat (LTR) from HIV-1
    459..584     +  misc_feature   HIV-1 Ψ: packaging signal of human immunodeficiency virus type 1
    568..931     +  CDS            HIV-1 gag (fragment): gag protein from human immunodeficiency virus 1; gag
   1077..1310    +  misc_feature   RRE: The Rev response element (RRE) of HIV-1 allows for Rev-dependent mRNA export from the nucleus to the cytoplasm.
   1687..1713    +  CDS            Rev (fragment): human immunodeficiency virus 1 (HIV-1) Rev protein; rev; enhances nuclear export of unspliced and incompletely spliced viral mRNAs
   1720..1743    +  promoter       SV40 promoter (fragment): SV40 early promoter
   1744..1815    +  promoter       SV40 promoter (fragment): SV40 enhancer and early promoter
   1839..1974    +  rep_origin     SV40 ori: SV40 origin of replication
   2020..2616    +  CDS            PuroR (fragment): puromycin N-acetyltransferase; pac from Streptomyces; confers resistance to puromycin
   2665..2782    +  misc_feature   cPPT/CTS: central polypurine tract and central termination sequence of HIV-1
   2847..2913    +  CDS            small t antigen (fragment): SV40 (simian virus 40) small t antigen
   2920..4098    +  promoter       EF-1α promoter: strong constitutive promoter for human elongation factor EF-1α
   4115..5473    +  CDS            RUNX1: RUNX1_HUMAN - Also known as AML1, CBFA2. Experimental evidence at protein level: Swiss-Prot protein existence level 1. Isoform AML-1L interferes with the transactivation activity of RUNX1. From Homo sapiens (Human).
   5489..5542    +  promoter       U6 promoter (fragment): RNA polymerase III promoter for human U6 snRNA
   5584..6172    +  misc_feature   WPRE: woodchuck hepatitis virus posttranscriptional regulatory element
   6223..6242    +  misc_feature   cPPT/CTS (fragment): central polypurine tract and central termination sequence of HIV-1
   6244..6477    +  LTR            3' LTR (ΔU3): self-inactivating 3' long terminal repeat (LTR) from HIV-1
   6555..6676    +  polyA_signal   SV40 poly(A) signal: SV40 polyadenylation signal
   6716..6851    +  rep_origin     SV40 ori: SV40 origin of replication
   6872..6890    -  promoter       T7 promoter: promoter for bacteriophage T7 RNA polymerase
   6898..7053    +  CDS            lacZα (fragment): LacZα fragment of β-galactosidase; lacZ fragment
   7058..7486    +  rep_origin     f1 ori (sequence partly withheld): f1 bacteriophage origin of replication; arrow indicates direction of (+) strand synthesis
   7539..7643    +  promoter       AmpR promoter: bla
   7644..8504    +  CDS            AmpR: β-lactamase; bla; confers resistance to ampicillin, carbenicillin, and related antibiotics
   8675..9263    +  rep_origin     ori: high-copy-number ColE1/pMB1/pBR322/pUC origin of replication
   9446..9538    +  CDS            lacI (fragment): lac repressor; lacI; The lac repressor binds to the lac operator to inhibit transcription in E. coli. This inhibition can be relieved by adding lactose or isopropyl-β-D-thiogalactopyranoside (IPTG).
   9551..9572    +  protein_bind   CAP binding site: CAP binding activates transcription in the presence of cAMP. E. coli catabolite activator protein
   9587..9617    +  promoter       lac promoter: promoter for the E. coli lac operon
   9625..9641    +  protein_bind   lac operator: The lac repressor binds to the lac operator to inhibit transcription in E. coli. This inhibition can be relieved by adding lactose or isopropyl-β-D-thiogalactopyranoside (IPTG). lac repressor encoded by lacI
   9686..9704    +  promoter       T3 promoter: promoter for bacteriophage T3 RNA polymerase
