[The description below was written by a language model from this plasmid's Addgene catalogue record and pLannotate feature annotations shown in this document.]
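Description:
TFORF1920 is a lentiviral mammalian expression plasmid built on the pLX_TRC317 backbone and carrying the human RUNX1 open reading frame (also known as AML1 or CBFA2). It belongs to a collection of transcription factor overexpression constructs in which each ORF is paired with a unique 24-bp barcode. In bacteria it is maintained through a high-copy ColE1/pUC-type origin with ampicillin selection (AmpR). An f1 origin and remnants of a lac/T7/T3 cloning region are also present in the backbone. The depositor warns that the plasmid can recombine, as is common for LTR-containing vectors.

The viral portion has a third-generation, self-inactivating layout. An RSV promoter drives a truncated HIV-1 5' LTR, followed by the Ψ packaging signal with a gag fragment, the Rev response element for Rev-dependent export of the genomic RNA, a cPPT/CTS element, and a ΔU3 3' LTR with a downstream SV40 polyadenylation signal. Within the transfer cassette, an SV40 early promoter/origin region sits upstream of the puromycin N-acetyltransferase gene, allowing selection of transduced cells. A separate EF-1α promoter drives constitutive expression of the synthesized RUNX1 ORF, and a WPRE downstream enhances transcript stability and expression. The barcode is not annotated in the feature table, so its exact position is not stated. A short U6 promoter-like fragment lies between the ORF and the WPRE; the table assigns it no function.

The construct is intended for packaging into lentivirus and stable RUNX1 overexpression. In pooled screens, such as directed differentiation studies, barcode readout identifies which transcription factor each cell received.
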