Addgene plasmid #142887: TFORF1920
Purpose: Lentiviral vector for overexpressing transcription factor ORFs with unique 24-bp barcodes. Barcodes facilitate identification of transcription factors in pooled screens.
Depositing lab: Feng Zhang. Depositing organization: Broad Institute. Publication: A transcription factor atlas of directed differentiation. Joung J, Ma S, Tay T, Geiger-Schuller KR, Kirchgatterer PC, Verdine VK, Guo B, Arias-Garcia MA, Allen WE, Singh A, Kuksenko O, Abudayyeh OO, Gootenberg JS, Fu Z, Macrae RK, Buenrostro JD, Regev A, Zhang F. Cell. 2023 Jan 5;186(1):209-229.e26. doi: 10.1016/j.cell.2022.11.026. PubMed 36608654.
Backbone
  Vector backbone: pLX_TRC317
  Backbone manufacturer: Broad Institute Genetic Perturbation Platform
  Backbone size w/o insert (bp): 8264
  Vector type: Mammalian Expression, Lentiviral
  Selectable markers: Puromycin
Growth in bacteria
  Bacterial resistance: Ampicillin, 100 μg/mL
  Growth temperature: 37°C
  Growth strain: NEB Stable
  Copy number: High Copy
Gene/Insert
  Gene/Insert name: RUNX1
  Species: H. sapiens (human)
  Insert size (bp): 1463
  Entrez Gene: RUNX1 (a.k.a. AML1, AML1-EVI-1, AMLCR1, CBF2alpha, CBFA2, EVI-1, PEBP2aB, PEBP2alpha)
  Promoter: EF1a
  Cloning method: Unknown
  Sequencing primers: 5′ GGGTGGAGACTGAAGTTAGGCCAG; 3′ CACATAGCGTAAAAGGAGCAACATAG
Terms and licenses: Academic/Nonprofit Terms; Industry Terms: Not Available to Industry
Depositor comments: NM_001001890,ENST00000344691 . The transcription factor ORF portion of this plasmid was synthesized by Genewiz. Please test multiple small colonies in case of plasmid recombination. To make this collection available in a timely manner, a portion of this collection was not fully sequenced by Addgene. If an Addgene verified full plasmid sequence is not available, please contact us prior to placing an order to request the full sequence.
How to cite: TFORF1920 was a gift from Feng Zhang (Addgene plasmid # 142887 ; http://n2t.net/addgene:142887 ; RRID:Addgene_142887)
