>Addgene plasmid #142887 | TFORF1920 | depositor partial sequence | sequence record 280799 | Insert
ACCGCCACCATGCGTATCCCCGTAGATGCCAGCACGAGCCGCCGCTTCACGCCGCCTTCCACCGCGCTGA
GCCCAGGCAAGATGAGCGAGGCGTTGCCGCTGGGCGCCCCGGACGCCGGCGCTGCCCTGGCCGGCAAGCT
GAGGAGCGGCGACCGCAGCATGGTGGAGGTGCTGGCCGACCACCCGGGCGAGCTGGTGCGCACCGACAGC
CCCAACTTCCTCTGCTCCGTGCTGCCTACGCACTGGCGCTGCAACAAGACCCTGCCCATCGCTTTCAAGG
TGGTGGCCCTAGGGGATGTTCCAGATGGCACTCTGGTCACTGTGATGGCTGGCAATGATGAAAACTACTC
GGCTGAGCTGAGAAATGCTACCGCAGCCATGAAGAACCAGGTTGCAAGATTTAATGACCTCAGGTTTGTC
GGTCGAAGTGGAAGAGGGAAAAGCTTCACTCTGACCATCACTGTCTTCACAAACCCACCGCAAGTCGCCA
CCTACCACAGAGCCATCAAAATCACAGTGGATGGGCCCCGAGAACCTCGAAGACATCGGCAGAAACTAGA
TGATCAGACCAAGCCCGGGAGCTTGTCCTTTTCCGAGCGGCTCAGTGAACTGGAGCAGCTGCGGCGCACA
GCCATGAGGGTCAGCCCACACCACCCAGCCCCCACGCCCAACCCTCGTGCCTCCCTGAACCACTCCACTG
CCTTTAACCCTCAGCCTCAGAGTCAGATGCAGGATACAAGGCAGATCCAACCATCCCCACCGTGGTCCTA
CGATCAGTCCTACCAATACCTGGGATCCATTGCCTCTCCTTCTGTGCACCCAGCAACGCCCATTTCACCT
GGACGTGCCAGCGGCATGACAACCCTCTCTGCAGAACTTTCCAGTCGACTCTCAACGGCACCCGACCTGA
CAGCGTTCAGCGACCCGCGCCAGTTCCCCGCGCTGCCCTCCATCTCCGACCCCCGCATGCACTATCCAGG
CGCCTTCACCTACTCCCCGACGCCGGTCACCTCGGGCATCGGCATCGGCATGTCGGCCATGGGCTCGGCC
ACGCGCTACCACACCTACCTGCCGCCGCCCTACCCCGGCTCGTCGCAAGCGCAGGGAGGCCCGTTCCAAG
CCAGCTCGCCCTCCTACCACCTGTACTACGGCGCCTCGGCCGGCTCCTACCAGTTCTCCATGGTGGGCGG
CGAGCGCTCGCCGCCGCGCATCCTGCCGCCCTGCACCAACGCCTCCACCGGCTCCGCGCTGCTCAACCCC
AGCCTCCCGAACCAGAGCGACGTGGTGGAGGCCGAGGGCAGCCACAGCAACTCCCCCACCAACATGGCGC
CCTCCGCGCGCCTGGAGGAGGCCGTGTGGAGGCCCTACTAGTAATGAACTAGTCCGTAACTTGAAAGTAT
TTCGATTTCTTGGCTTTATATATCTTGTGGAAAGGACGACTCCCGCGCGAACTTTGTTCTCCG
