>Addgene plasmid #142887 | TFORF1920 | depositor partial sequence | sequence record 280800 | Barcode
CTCCCGCGCGAACTTTGTTCTCCG
